Addgene plasmid #149303: pFCIV-CEACAM6
Purpose: lentiviral packaging vector for CEACAM6 expression.
Depositing lab: James Fleckenstein. Depositing organization: Washington University in Saint Louis. Publication: CEACAMs serve as toxin-stimulated receptors for enterotoxigenic Escherichia coli. Sheikh A, Tumala B, Vickers TJ, Alvarado D, Ciorba MA, Bhuiyan TR, Qadri F, Singer BB, Fleckenstein JM. Proc Natl Acad Sci U S A. 2020 Nov 17;117(46):29055-29062. doi: 10.1073/pnas.2012480117. Epub 2020 Nov 2. PubMed 33139570.
Backbone
  Vector backbone: PFCIV
  Backbone manufacturer: Hope Center for Neurological Disorders
  Backbone size w/o insert (bp): 10550
  Total vector size (bp): 11558
  Vector type: Mammalian Expression, Lentiviral
  Selectable markers: Bleo
Growth in bacteria
  Bacterial resistance: Ampicillin, 100 μg/mL
  Growth temperature: 37°C
  Growth strain: Stbl3
  Growth instructions: Stbl3 Genotype: F-mcrB mrrhsdS20(rB-, mB-) recA13 supE44 ara-14 galK2 lacY1 proA2 rpsL20(StrR) xyl-5 λ-leumtl-1
  Copy number: Unknown
Gene/Insert
  Gene/Insert name: CEACAM6
  Species: H. sapiens (human)
  Insert size (bp): 1035
  Entrez Gene: CEACAM6 (a.k.a. CD66c, CEAL, NCA)
  Promoter: ubiquitin C
  Cloning method: Gibson Cloning
  Sequencing primers: 5′ ATGGGACCCCCCTCAGCCCCTCCCTGCA; 3′ TTATATCAGAGCCACCCTGGCCA
Resource information
  A portion of this plasmid was derived from a plasmid made by: the CEACAM6 gene was cloned from pRC202454 (OriGene)
Terms and licenses: Academic/Nonprofit Terms; Industry Terms: Not Available to Industry
Depositor comments: the pFCIV vector was obtained from the Hope Center at Washington University. https://hopecenter.wustl.edu/?page_id=7068 PMC5008082
How to cite: pFCIV-CEACAM6 was a gift from James Fleckenstein (Addgene plasmid # 149303 ; http://n2t.net/addgene:149303 ; RRID:Addgene_149303)
