[The description below was written by a language model from this plasmid's Addgene catalogue record and pLannotate feature annotations shown in this document.]
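Description:
pFCIV-CEACAM6 is a lentiviral transfer plasmid for expressing human CEACAM6 (also known as CD66c or NCA), a cell-surface adhesion glycoprotein of the carcinoembryonic antigen family, in mammalian cells. The catalogue calls it a "packaging vector", but the feature table shows the layout of a transfer vector: it carries the sequences that are packaged into virions rather than the viral structural or enzymatic genes. It is built on the pFCIV backbone, with the roughly 1 kb CEACAM6 coding sequence inserted by Gibson assembly from a commercial cDNA clone. In bacteria the plasmid replicates from a high-copy ColE1/pUC-type origin and is selected with ampicillin. An f1 origin is also present. The recorded host is a recombination-deficient strain of the type commonly used to keep LTR repeats stable.

The viral genome is transcribed from a CMV enhancer/promoter fused to a truncated HIV-1 5' LTR. This is followed by the Ψ packaging signal with a gag fragment, the RRE for Rev-dependent nuclear export, and the cPPT/CTS. Within the provirus, the human ubiquitin C promoter drives a bicistronic transcript: CEACAM6, then an EMCV IRES, then the yellow fluorescent protein Venus, so transduced cells that express the insert can be identified or sorted by fluorescence. A WPRE downstream enhances transcript expression, and the cassette ends with a truncated 3' LTR and a bGH polyadenylation signal.

Outside the LTRs, an SV40/EM7-driven BleoR cassette confers Zeocin/bleomycin resistance. Because of its position, it would not be carried into transduced cells with the viral genome. The associated publication concerns CEACAMs as receptors for enterotoxigenic Escherichia coli, which suggests the construct was used to express CEACAM6 in cells for studies of that interaction.
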