Features (pLannotate 1.2.2; 33 found; start..end, strand, type, name):
      1..1212    +  promoter       UbC promoter: human ubiquitin C promoter
   1223..1246    -  misc_feature   MCS (fragment): pUC18/19 multiple cloning site
   1247..2278    +  CDS            CEACAM6: CEAM6_HUMAN - Also known as NCA. Experimental evidence at protein level: Swiss-Prot protein existence level 1. Cell surface glycoprotein that plays a role in cell adhesion and tumor progression (PubMed:2803308, PubMed:2022629, PubMed:1378450, PubMed:8776764, PubMed:11590190, PubMed:10910050, PubMed:14724575, PubMed:16204051). Intercellular adhesion occurs in a calcium- and fibronectin-independent manner (PubMed:2022629, PubMed:16204051). Mediates homophilic and heterophilic cell adhesion with other carcinoembryonic antigen-related cell adhesion molecules, such as CEACAM5 and CEACAM8 (PubMed:28
   2294..2880    +  misc_feature   IRES2: internal ribosome entry site (IRES) of the encephalomyocarditis virus (EMCV)
   2881..3600    +  CDS            Venus: yellow fluorescent protein (YFP) with fast and efficient maturation (Nagai et al., 2002) mammalian codon-optimized
   3617..3641    +  misc_feature   MCS (fragment): pBluescript multiple cloning site
   3641..4229    +  misc_feature   WPRE: woodchuck hepatitis virus posttranscriptional regulatory element
   4166..4747    +  CDS            nef (fragment): NEF_HV1H2 - Experimental evidence at protein level: Swiss-Prot protein existence level 1. Extracellular Nef protein targets CD4(+) T-lymphocytes for apoptosis by interacting with CXCR4 surface receptors. From Human immunodeficiency virus type 1 group M subtype B (isolate HXB2) (HIV-1).
   4754..4934    +  LTR            5' LTR (truncated): truncated 5' long terminal repeat (LTR) from HIV-1
   4966..5190    +  polyA_signal   bGH poly(A) signal: bovine growth hormone polyadenylation signal
   5194..5215    +  promoter       SV40 promoter (fragment): SV40 enhancer and early promoter
   5236..5664    +  rep_origin     f1 ori (sequence partly withheld): f1 bacteriophage origin of replication; arrow indicates direction of (+) strand synthesis
   5678..6007    +  promoter       SV40 promoter: SV40 enhancer and early promoter
   6055..6102    +  promoter       EM7 promoter: synthetic bacterial promoter&nbsp
   6121..6495    +  CDS            BleoR: antibiotic-binding protein; Sh ble from Streptoalloteichus hindustanus; confers resistance to bleomycin, phleomycin, and Zeocin™
   6505..6630    +  CDS            ble (fragment): BLE_KLEPN - Experimental evidence at protein level: Swiss-Prot protein existence level 1. Binding protein with a strong affinity to the bleomycin family of antibiotics. Binds to CL990; an antimitotic-antibiotic compound. From Klebsiella pneumoniae.
   6625..6746    +  polyA_signal   SV40 poly(A) signal: SV40 polyadenylation signal
   6817..6839    -  protein_bind   lac operator (fragment): The lac repressor binds to the lac operator to inhibit transcription in E. coli. This inhibition can be relieved by adding lactose or isopropyl-β-D-thiogalactopyranoside (IPTG). lac repressor encoded by lacI
   6843..6873    -  promoter       lac promoter: promoter for the E. coli lac operon
   6888..6909    -  protein_bind   CAP binding site: CAP binding activates transcription in the presence of cAMP. E. coli catabolite activator protein
   6922..7014    -  CDS            lacI (fragment): lac repressor; lacI; The lac repressor binds to the lac operator to inhibit transcription in E. coli. This inhibition can be relieved by adding lactose or isopropyl-β-D-thiogalactopyranoside (IPTG).
   7197..7785    -  rep_origin     ori: high-copy-number ColE1/pMB1/pBR322/pUC origin of replication
   7956..8816    -  CDS            AmpR: β-lactamase; bla; confers resistance to ampicillin, carbenicillin, and related antibiotics
   8817..8921    -  promoter       AmpR promoter: bla
   8980..9032    -  misc_feature   bom (fragment): basis of mobility region from pBR322
   9187..9566    +  enhancer       CMV enhancer: human cytomegalovirus immediate early enhancer
   9567..9766    +  promoter       CMV promoter: human cytomegalovirus (CMV) immediate early promoter
   9784..9964    +  LTR            5' LTR (truncated): truncated 5' long terminal repeat (LTR) from HIV-1
  10011..10136   +  misc_feature   HIV-1 Ψ: packaging signal of human immunodeficiency virus type 1
  10120..10483   +  CDS            HIV-1 gag (fragment): gag protein from human immunodeficiency virus 1; gag
  10629..10862   +  misc_feature   RRE: The Rev response element (RRE) of HIV-1 allows for Rev-dependent mRNA export from the nucleus to the cytoplasm.
  11239..11339   +  CDS            Rev (fragment): human immunodeficiency virus 1 (HIV-1) Rev protein; rev; enhances nuclear export of unspliced and incompletely spliced viral mRNAs
  11389..11506   +  misc_feature   cPPT/CTS: central polypurine tract and central termination sequence of HIV-1
>Addgene plasmid #149303 | pFCIV-CEACAM6 | addgene full sequence | sequence record 308793 | Addgene NGS Result
GGCCTCCGCGCCGGGTTTTGGCGCCTCCCGCGGGCGCCCCCCTCCTCACGGCGAGCGCTGCCACGTCAGA
CGAAGGGCGCAGCGAGCGTCCTGATCCTTCCGCCCGGACGCTCAGGACAGCGGCCCGCTGCTCATAAGAC
TCGGCCTTAGAACCCCAGTATCAGCAGAAGGACATTTTAGGACGGGACTTGGGTGACTCTAGGGCACTGG
TTTTCTTTCCAGAGAGCGGAACAGGCGAGGAAAAGTAGTCCCTTCTCGGCGATTCTGCGGAGGGATCTCC
GTGGGGCGGTGAACGCCGATGATTATATAAGGACGCGCCGGGTGTGGCACAGCTAGTTCCGTCGCAGCCG
GGATTTGGGTCGCGGTTCTTGTTTGTGGATCGCTGTGATCGTCACTTGGTGAGTAGCGGGCTGCTGGGCT
GGCCGGGGCTTTCGTGGCCGCCGGGCCGCTCGGTGGGACGGAAGCGTGTGGAGAGACCGCCAAGGGCTGT
AGTCTGGGTCCGCGAGCAAGGTTGCCCTGAACTGGGGGTTGGGGGGAGCGCAGCAAAATGGCGGCTGTTC
CCGAGTCTTGAATGGAAGACGCTTGTGAGGCGGGCTGTGAGGTCGTTGAAACAAGGTGGGGGGCATGGTG
GGCGGCAAGAACCCAAGGTCTTGAGGCCTTCGCTAATGCGGGAAAGCTCTTATTCGGGTGAGATGGGCTG
GGGCACCATCTGGGGACCCTGACGTGAAGTTTGTCACTGACTGGAGAACTCGGTTTGTCGTCTGTTGCGG
GGGCGGCAGTTATGGCGGTGCCGTTGGGCAGTGCACCCGTACCTTTGGGAGCGCGCGCCCTCGTCGTGTC
GTGACGTCACCCGTTCTGTTGGCTTATAATGCAGGGTGGGGCCACCTGCCGGTAGGTGTGCGGTAGGCTT
TTCTCCGTCGCAGGACGCAGGGTTCGGGCCTAGGGTAGGCTCTCCTGAATCGACAGGCGCCGGACCTCTG
GTGAGGGGAGGGATAAGTGAGGCGTCAGTTTCTTTGGTCGGTTTTATGTACCTATCTTCTTAAGTAGCTG
AAGCTCCGGTTTTGAACTATGCGCTCGGGGTTGGCGAGTGTGTTTTGTGAAGTTTTTTAGGCACCTTTTG
AAATGTAATCATTTGGGTCAATATGTAATTTTCAGTGTTAGACTAGTAAATTGTCCGCTAAATTCTGGCC
GTTTTTGGCTTTTTTGTTAGACGAAGCTTGGGCTGCAGGTCGACTCTAGAGGATCCATGGGACCCCCCTC
AGCCCCTCCCTGCAGATTGCATGTCCCCTGGAAGGAGGTCCTGCTCACAGCCTCACTTCTAACCTTCTGG
AACCCACCCACCACTGCCAAGCTCACTATTGAATCCACGCCATTCAATGTCGCAGAGGGGAAGGAGGTTC
TTCTACTCGCCCACAACCTGCCCCAGAATCGTATTGGTTACAGCTGGTACAAAGGCGAAAGAGTGGATGG
CAACAGTCTAATTGTAGGATATGTAATAGGAACTCAACAAGCTACCCCAGGGCCCGCATACAGTGGTCGA
GAGACAATATACCCCAATGCATCCCTGCTGATCCAGAACGTCACCCAGAATGACACAGGATTCTATACCC
TACAAGTCATAAAGTCAGATCTTGTGAATGAAGAAGCAACCGGACAGTTCCATGTATACCCGGAGCTGCC
CAAGCCCTCCATCTCCAGCAACAACTCCAACCCCGTGGAGGACAAGGATGCTGTGGCCTTCACCTGTGAA
CCTGAGGTTCAGAACACAACCTACCTGTGGTGGGTAAATGGTCAGAGCCTCCCGGTCAGTCCCAGGCTGC
AGCTGTCCAATGGCAACATGACCCTCACTCTACTCAGCGTCAAAAGGAACGATGCAGGATCCTATGAATG
TGAAATACAGAACCCAGCGAGTGCCAACCGCAGTGACCCAGTCACCCTGAATGTCCTCTATGGCCCAGAT
GTCCCCACCATTTCCCCCTCAAAGGCCAATTACCGTCCAGGGGAAAATCTGAACCTCTCCTGCCACGCAG
CCTCTAACCCACCTGCACAGTACTCTTGGTTTATCAATGGGACGTTCCAGCAATCCACACAAGAGCTCTT
TATCCCCAACATCACTGTGAATAATAGCGGATCCTATATGTGCCAAGCCCATAACTCAGCCACTGGCCTC
AATAGGACCACAGTCACGATGATCACAGTCTCTGGAAGTGCTCCTGTCCTCTCAGCTGTGGCCACCGTCG
GCATCACGATTGGAGTGCTGGCCAGGGTGGCTCTGATATAAACCGGTGATCCGCCCCTCTCCCTCCCCCC
CCCCTAACGTTACTGGCCGAAGCCGCTTGGAATAAGGCCGGTGTGCGTTTGTCTATATGTTATTTTCCAC
CATATTGCCGTCTTTTGGCAATGTGAGGGCCCGGAAACCTGGCCCTGTCTTCTTGACGAGCATTCCTAGG
GGTCTTTCCCCTCTCGCCAAAGGAATGCAAGGTCTGTTGAATGTCGTGAAGGAAGCAGTTCCTCTGGAAG
CTTCTTGAAGACAAACAACGTCTGTAGCGACCCTTTGCAGGCAGCGGAACCCCCCACCTGGCGACAGGTG
CCTCTGCGGCCAAAAGCCACGTGTATAAGATACACCTGCAAAGGCGGCACAACCCCAGTGCCACGTTGTG
AGTTGGATAGTTGTGGAAAGAGTCAAATGGCTCTCCTCAAGCGTATTCAACAAGGGGCTGAAGGATGCCC
AGAAGGTACCCCATTGTATGGGATCTGATCTGGGGCCTCGGTACACATGCTTTACATGTGTTTAGTCGAG
GTTAAAAAAACGTCTAGGCCCCCCGAACCACGGGGACGTGGTTTTCCTTTGAAAAACACGATGATAATAT
GGCCACAACCATGGTGAGCAAGGGCGAGGAGCTGTTCACCGGGGTGGTGCCCATCCTGGTCGAGCTGGAC
GGCGACGTAAACGGCCACAAGTTCAGCGTGTCCGGCGAGGGCGAGGGCGATGCCACCTACGGCAAGCTGA
CCCTGAAGCTGATCTGCACCACCGGCAAGCTGCCCGTGCCCTGGCCCACCCTCGTGACCACCCTGGGCTA
CGGCCTGCAGTGCTTCGCCCGCTACCCCGACCACATGAAGCAGCACGACTTCTTCAAGTCCGCCATGCCC
GAAGGCTACGTCCAGGAGCGCACCATCTTCTTCAAGGACGACGGCAACTACAAGACCCGCGCCGAGGTGA
AGTTCGAGGGCGACACCCTGGTGAACCGCATCGAGCTGAAGGGCATCGACTTCAAGGAGGACGGCAACAT
CCTGGGGCACAAGCTGGAGTACAACTACAACAGCCACAACGTCTATATCACCGCCGACAAGCAGAAGAAC
GGCATCAAGGCCAACTTCAAGATCCGCCACAACATCGAGGACGGCGGCGTGCAGCTCGCCGACCACTACC
AGCAGAACACCCCCATCGGCGACGGCCCCGTGCTGCTGCCCGACAACCACTACCTGAGCTACCAGTCCGC
CCTGAGCAAAGACCCCAACGAGAAGCGCGATCACATGGTCCTGCTGGAGTTCGTGACCGCCGCCGGGATC
ACTCTCGGCATGGACGAGCTGTACAAGTAAAGCGGCCGCGACTCTAGAATTCGATATCAAGCTTATCGAT
AATCAACCTCTGGATTACAAAATTTGTGAAAGATTGACTGGTATTCTTAACTATGTTGCTCCTTTTACGC
TATGTGGATACGCTGCTTTAATGCCTTTGTATCATGCTATTGCTTCCCGTATGGCTTTCATTTTCTCCTC
CTTGTATAAATCCTGGTTGCTGTCTCTTTATGAGGAGTTGTGGCCCGTTGTCAGGCAACGTGGCGTGGTG
TGCACTGTGTTTGCTGACGCAACCCCCACTGGTTGGGGCATTGCCACCACCTGTCAGCTCCTTTCCGGGA
CTTTCGCTTTCCCCCTCCCTATTGCCACGGCGGAACTCATCGCCGCCTGCCTTGCCCGCTGCTGGACAGG
GGCTCGGCTGTTGGGCACTGACAATTCCGTGGTGTTGTCGGGGAAATCATCGTCCTTTCCTTGGCTGCTC
GCCTGTGTTGCCACCTGGATTCTGCGCGGGACGTCCTTCTGCTACGTCCCTTCGGCCCTCAATCCAGCGG
ACCTTCCTTCCCGCGGCCTGCTGCCGGCTCTGCGGCCTCTTCCGCGTCTTCGCCTTCGCCCTCAGACGAG
TCGGATCTCCCTTTGGGCCGCCTCCCCGCATCGATACCGTCGACCTCGAGACCTAGAAAAACATGGAGCA
ATCACAAGTAGCAATACAGCAGCTACCAATGCTGATTGTGCCTGGCTAGAAGCACAAGAGGAGGAGGAGG
TGGGTTTTCCAGTCACACCTCAGGTACCTTTAAGACCAATGACTTACAAGGCAGCTGTAGATCTTAGCCA
CTTTTTAAAAGAAAAGGGGGGACTGGAAGGGCTAATTCACTCCCAACGAAGACAAGATATCCTTGATCTG
TGGATCTACCACACACAAGGCTACTTCCCTGATTGGCAGAACTACACACCAGGGCCAGGGATCAGATATC
CACTGACCTTTGGATGGTGCTACAAGCTAGTACCAGTTGAGCAAGAGAAGGTAGAAGAAGCCAATGAAGG
AGAGAACACCCGCTTGTTACACCCTGTGAGCCTGCATGGGATGGATGACCCGGAGAGAGAAGTATTAGAG
TGGAGGTTTGACAGCCGCCTAGCATTTCATCACATGGCCCGAGAGCTGCATCCGGACTGTACTGGGTCTC
TCTGGTTAGACCAGATCTGAGCCTGGGAGCTCTCTGGCTAACTAGGGAACCCACTGCTTAAGCCTCAATA
AAGCTTGCCTTGAGTGCTTCAAGTAGTGTGTGCCCGTCTGTTGTGTGACTCTGGTAACTAGAGATCCCTC
AGACCCTTTTAGTCAGTGTGGAAAATCTCTAGCAGGGCCCGTTTAAACCCGCTGATCAGCCTCGACTGTG
CCTTCTAGTTGCCAGCCATCTGTTGTTTGCCCCTCCCCCGTGCCTTCCTTGACCCTGGAAGGTGCCACTC
CCACTGTCCTTTCCTAATAAAATGAGGAAATTGCATCGCATTGTCTGAGTAGGTGTCATTCTATTCTGGG
GGGTGGGGTGGGGCAGGACAGCAAGGGGGAGGATTGGGAAGACAATAGCAGGCATGCTGGGGATGCGGTG
GGCTCTATGGCTTCTGAGGCGGAAAGAACCAGCTGGGGCTCTAGGGGGTATCCCC
[124 nt withheld, positions 5236-5359]
C
[91 nt withheld, positions 5361-5451]
A
[49 nt withheld, positions 5453-5501]
CCTTTGACGTTGGAGTCCACGTTCTTT
[37 nt withheld, positions 5529-5565]
ACCCTATCTCGGTCTATTCTTTTGATTTATAAGGGATTTTGCCGATTTCGGCCTATTGGTTAAAAAATGA
GCTGATTTAACAAAAATTTAACGCGAATTAATTCTGTGGAATGTGTGTCAGTTAGGGTGTGGAAAGTCCC
CAGGCTCCCCAGCAGGCAGAAGTATGCAAAGCATGCATCTCAATTAGTCAGCAACCAGGTGTGGAAAGTC
CCCAGGCTCCCCAGCAGGCAGAAGTATGCAAAGCATGCATCTCAATTAGTCAGCAACCATAGTCCCGCCC
CTAACTCCGCCCATCCCGCCCCTAACTCCGCCCAGTTCCGCCCATTCTCCGCCCCATGGCTGACTAATTT
TTTTTATTTATGCAGAGGCCGAGGCCGCCTCTGCCTCTGAGCTATTCCAGAAGTAGTGAGGAGGCTTTTT
TGGAGGCCTAGGCTTTTGCAAAAAGCTCCCGGGAGCTTGTATATCCATTTTCGGATCTGATCAGCACGTG
TTGACAATTAATCATCGGCATAGTATATCGGCATAGTATAATACGACAAGGTGAGGAACTAAACCATGGC
CAAGTTGACCAGTGCCGTTCCGGTGCTCACCGCGCGCGACGTCGCCGGAGCGGTCGAGTTCTGGACCGAC
CGGCTCGGGTTCTCCCGGGACTTCGTGGAGGACGACTTCGCCGGTGTGGTCCGGGACGACGTGACCCTGT
TCATCAGCGCGGTCCAGGACCAGGTGGTGCCGGACAACACCCTGGCCTGGGTGTGGGTGCGCGGCCTGGA
CGAGCTGTACGCCGAGTGGTCGGAGGTCGTGTCCACGAACTTCCGGGACGCCTCCGGGCCGGCCATGACC
GAGATCGGCGAGCAGCCGTGGGGGCGGGAGTTCGCCCTGCGCGACCCGGCCGGCAACTGCGTGCACTTCG
TGGCCGAGGAGCAGGACTGACACGTGCTACGAGATTTCGATTCCACCGCCGCCTTCTATGAAAGGTTGGG
CTTCGGAATCGTTTTCCGGGACGCCGGCTGGATGATCCTCCAGCGCGGGGATCTCATGCTGGAGTTCTTC
GCCCACCCCAACTTGTTTATTGCAGCTTATAATGGTTACAAATAAAGCAATAGCATCACAAATTTCACAA
ATAAAGCATTTTTTTCACTGCATTCTAGTTGTGGTTTGTCCAAACTCATCAATGTATCTTATCATGTCTG
TATACCGTCGACCTCTAGCTAGAGCTTGGCGTAATCATGGTCATAGCTGTTTCCTGTGTGAAATTGTTAT
CCGCTCACAATTCCACACAACATACGAGCCGGAAGCATAAAGTGTAAAGCCTGGGGTGCCTAATGAGTGA
GCTAACTCACATTAATTGCGTTGCGCTCACTGCCCGCTTTCCAGTCGGGAAACCTGTCGTGCCAGCTGCA
TTAATGAATCGGCCAACGCGCGGGGAGAGGCGGTTTGCGTATTGGGCGCTCTTCCGCTTCCTCGCTCACT
GACTCGCTGCGCTCGGTCGTTCGGCTGCGGCGAGCGGTATCAGCTCACTCAAAGGCGGTAATACGGTTAT
CCACAGAATCAGGGGATAACGCAGGAAAGAACATGTGAGCAAAAGGCCAGCAAAAGGCCAGGAACCGTAA
AAAGGCCGCGTTGCTGGCGTTTTTCCATAGGCTCCGCCCCCCTGACGAGCATCACAAAAATCGACGCTCA
AGTCAGAGGTGGCGAAACCCGACAGGACTATAAAGATACCAGGCGTTTCCCCCTGGAAGCTCCCTCGTGC
GCTCTCCTGTTCCGACCCTGCCGCTTACCGGATACCTGTCCGCCTTTCTCCCTTCGGGAAGCGTGGCGCT
TTCTCATAGCTCACGCTGTAGGTATCTCAGTTCGGTGTAGGTCGTTCGCTCCAAGCTGGGCTGTGTGCAC
GAACCCCCCGTTCAGCCCGACCGCTGCGCCTTATCCGGTAACTATCGTCTTGAGTCCAACCCGGTAAGAC
ACGACTTATCGCCACTGGCAGCAGCCACTGGTAACAGGATTAGCAGAGCGAGGTATGTAGGCGGTGCTAC
AGAGTTCTTGAAGTGGTGGCCTAACTACGGCTACACTAGAAGAACAGTATTTGGTATCTGCGCTCTGCTG
AAGCCAGTTACCTTCGGAAAAAGAGTTGGTAGCTCTTGATCCGGCAAACAAACCACCGCTGGTAGCGGTG
GTTTTTTTGTTTGCAAGCAGCAGATTACGCGCAGAAAAAAAGGATCTCAAGAAGATCCTTTGATCTTTTC
TACGGGGTCTGACGCTCAGTGGAACGAAAACTCACGTTAAGGGATTTTGGTCATGAGATTATCAAAAAGG
ATCTTCACCTAGATCCTTTTAAATTAAAAATGAAGTTTTAAATCAATCTAAAGTATATATGAGTAAACTT
GGTCTGACAGTTACCAATGCTTAATCAGTGAGGCACCTATCTCAGCGATCTGTCTATTTCGTTCATCCAT
AGTTGCCTGACTCCCCGTCGTGTAGATAACTACGATACGGGAGGGCTTACCATCTGGCCCCAGTGCTGCA
ATGATACCGCGAGACCCACGCTCACCGGCTCCAGATTTATCAGCAATAAACCAGCCAGCCGGAAGGGCCG
AGCGCAGAAGTGGTCCTGCAACTTTATCCGCCTCCATCCAGTCTATTAATTGTTGCCGGGAAGCTAGAGT
AAGTAGTTCGCCAGTTAATAGTTTGCGCAACGTTGTTGCCATTGCTACAGGCATCGTGGTGTCACGCTCG
TCGTTTGGTATGGCTTCATTCAGCTCCGGTTCCCAACGATCAAGGCGAGTTACATGATCCCCCATGTTGT
GCAAAAAAGCGGTTAGCTCCTTCGGTCCTCCGATCGTTGTCAGAAGTAAGTTGGCCGCAGTGTTATCACT
CATGGTTATGGCAGCACTGCATAATTCTCTTACTGTCATGCCATCCGTAAGATGCTTTTCTGTGACTGGT
GAGTACTCAACCAAGTCATTCTGAGAATAGTGTATGCGGCGACCGAGTTGCTCTTGCCCGGCGTCAATAC
GGGATAATACCGCGCCACATAGCAGAACTTTAAAAGTGCTCATCATTGGAAAACGTTCTTCGGGGCGAAA
ACTCTCAAGGATCTTACCGCTGTTGAGATCCAGTTCGATGTAACCCACTCGTGCACCCAACTGATCTTCA
GCATCTTTTACTTTCACCAGCGTTTCTGGGTGAGCAAAAACAGGAAGGCAAAATGCCGCAAAAAAGGGAA
TAAGGGCGACACGGAAATGTTGAATACTCATACTCTTCCTTTTTCAATATTATTGAAGCATTTATCAGGG
TTATTGTCTCATGAGCGGATACATATTTGAATGTATTTAGAAAAATAAACAAATAGGGGTTCCGCGCACA
TTTCCCCGAAAAGTGCCACCTGACGTCGACGGATCGGGAGATCTCCCGATCCCCTATGGTGCACTCTCAG
TACAATCTGCTCTGATGCCGCATAGTTAAGCCAGTATCTGCTCCCTGCTTGTGTGTTGGAGGTCGCTGAG
TAGTGCGCGAGCAAAATTTAAGCTACAACAAGGCAAGGCTTGACCGACAATTGCATGAAGAATCTGCTTA
GGGTTAGGCGTTTTGCGCTGCTTCGCGATGTACGGGCCAGATATACGCGTTGACATTGATTATTGACTAG
TTATTAATAGTAATCAATTACGGGGTCATTAGTTCATAGCCCATATATGGAGTTCCGCGTTACATAACTT
ACGGTAAATGGCCCGCCTGGCTGACCGCCCAACGACCCCCGCCCATTGACGTCAATAATGACGTATGTTC
CCATAGTAACGCCAATAGGGACTTTCCATTGACGTCAATGGGTGGAGTATTTACGGTAAACTGCCCACTT
GGCAGTACATCAAGTGTATCATATGCCAAGTACGCCCCCTATTGACGTCAATGACGGTAAATGGCCCGCC
TGGCATTATGCCCAGTACATGACCTTATGGGACTTTCCTACTTGGCAGTACATCTACGTATTAGTCATCG
CTATTACCATGGTGATGCGGTTTTGGCAGTACATCAATGGGCGTGGATAGCGGTTTGACTCACGGGGATT
TCCAAGTCTCCACCCCATTGACGTCAATGGGAGTTTGTTTTGGCACCAAAATCAACGGGACTTTCCAAAA
TGTCGTAACAACTCCGCCCCATTGACGCAAATGGGCGGTAGGCGTGTACGGTGGGAGGTCTATATAAGCA
GCGCGTTTTGCCTGTACTGGGTCTCTCTGGTTAGACCAGATCTGAGCCTGGGAGCTCTCTGGCTAACTAG
GGAACCCACTGCTTAAGCCTCAATAAAGCTTGCCTTGAGTGCTTCAAGTAGTGTGTGCCCGTCTGTTGTG
TGACTCTGGTAACTAGAGATCCCTCAGACCCTTTTAGTCAGTGTGGAAAATCTCTAGCAGTGGCGCCCGA
ACAGGGACTTGAAAGCGAAAGGGAAACCAGAGGAGCTCTCTCGACGCAGGACTCGGCTTGCTGAAGCGCG
CACGGCAAGAGGCGAGGGGCGGCGACTGGTGAGTACGCCAAAAATTTTGACTAGCGGAGGCTAGAAGGAG
AGAGATGGGTGCGAGAGCGTCAGTATTAAGCGGGGGAGAATTAGATCGCGATGGGAAAAAATTCGGTTAA
GGCCAGGGGGAAAGAAAAAATATAAATTAAAACATATAGTATGGGCAAGCAGGGAGCTAGAACGATTCGC
AGTTAATCCTGGCCTGTTAGAAACATCAGAAGGCTGTAGACAAATACTGGGACAGCTACAACCATCCCTT
CAGACAGGATCAGAAGAACTTAGATCATTATATAATACAGTAGCAACCCTCTATTGTGTGCATCAAAGGA
TAGAGATAAAAGACACCAAGGAAGCTTTAGACAAGATAGAGGAAGAGCAAAACAAAAGTAAGACCACCGC
ACAGCAAGCGGCCGCTGATCTTCAGACCTGGAGGAGGAGATATGAGGGACAATTGGAGAAGTGAATTATA
TAAATATAAAGTAGTAAAAATTGAACCATTAGGAGTAGCACCCACCAAGGCAAAGAGAAGAGTGGTGCAG
AGAGAAAAAAGAGCAGTGGGAATAGGAGCTTTGTTCCTTGGGTTCTTGGGAGCAGCAGGAAGCACTATGG
GCGCAGCGTCAATGACGCTGACGGTACAGGCCAGACAATTATTGTCTGGTATAGTGCAGCAGCAGAACAA
TTTGCTGAGGGCTATTGAGGCGCAACAGCATCTGTTGCAACTCACAGTCTGGGGCATCAAGCAGCTCCAG
GCAAGAATCCTGGCTGTGGAAAGATACCTAAAGGATCAACAGCTCCTGGGGATTTGGGGTTGCTCTGGAA
AACTCATTTGCACCACTGCTGTGCCTTGGAATGCTAGTTGGAGTAATAAATCTCTGGAACAGATTTGGAA
TCACACGACCTGGATGGAGTGGGACAGAGAAATTAACAATTACACAAGCTTAATACACTCCTTAATTGAA
GAATCGCAAAACCAGCAAGAAAAGAATGAACAAGAATTATTGGAATTAGATAAATGGGCAAGTTTGTGGA
ATTGGTTTAACATAACAAATTGGCTGTGGTATATAAAATTATTCATAATGATAGTAGGAGGCTTGGTAGG
TTTAAGAATAGTTTTTGCTGTACTTTCTATAGTGAATAGAGTTAGGCAGGGATATTCACCATTATCGTTT
CAGACCCACCTCCCAACCCCGAGGGGACCCGACAGGCCCGAAGGAATAGAAGAAGAAGGTGGAGAGAGAG
ACAGAGACAGATCCATTCGATTAGTGAACGGATCGGCACTGCGTGCGCCAATTCTGCAGACAAATGGCAG
TATTCATCCACAATTTTAAAAGAAAAGGGGGGATTGGGGGGTACAGTGCAGGGGAAAGAATAGTAGACAT
AATAGCAACAGACATACAAACTAAAGAATTACAAAAACAAATTACAAAAATTCAAAATTTTCGGGTTTAT
TACAGGGACAGCAGAGATCCAGTTTGGTTAATTAACCCGTGTCGGCTCCAGATCT
